Addgene plasmid #47631: pOTTC469 - pAAV EF1a DIO eNpHR3.0-iRFP
Purpose: An AAV vector that expresses engineered halorhodopsin 3.0 (fused to iRFP) in a Cre-dependent manner (DIO, double floxed inverted open reading frame).
Depositing lab: Brandon Harvey. Depositing organization: National Institute on Drug Abuse (NIDA). Publication: Near-infrared fluorescent protein iRFP713 as a reporter protein for optogenetic vectors, a transgenic Cre-reporter rat, and other neuronal studies. Richie CT, Whitaker LR, Whitaker KW, Necarsulmer J, Baldwin HA, Zhang Y, Fortuno L, Hinkle JJ, Koivula P, Henderson MJ, Sun W, Wang K, Smith JC, Pickel J, Ji N, Hope BT, Harvey BK. J Neurosci Methods. 2017 Jun 1;284:1-14. doi: 10.1016/j.jneumeth.2017.03.020. Epub 2017 Apr 2. PubMed 28380331.
Backbone
  Vector backbone: pAAV EF1a DIO
  Backbone manufacturer: Karl Deisseroth
  Backbone size w/o insert (bp): 5637
  Modifications to backbone: inserted a C between lox2722 and NheI restriction site to disrupt a synthetic start codon in the 5'UTR.
  Vector type: Mammalian Expression, AAV, Cre/Lox
Growth in bacteria
  Bacterial resistance: Ampicillin, 100 μg/mL
  Growth temperature: 30°C
  Growth strain: Stbl3
  Copy number: High Copy
Gene/Insert
  Gene/Insert name: eNpHR3.0
  GenBank ID: EF474018
  Promoter: EF1a
  Tag / fusion protein: iRFP (C terminal on insert)
  Cloning method: Ligation Independent Cloning
  Sequencing primers: 5′ EF1a_F1 (5'-CAAGCCTCAGACAGTGGTTC); 3′ WPRE_R1 (5'ATGAAAGCCATACGGGAAGC)
Resource information
  A portion of this plasmid was derived from a plasmid made by: the ORF for iRFP was obtained from Addgene (Plasmid 31857). the ORF for eNpHR3.0 was obtained from Karl Deisseroth, but is also available from Addgene (Plasmid 26971). the backbone was obtained from Karl Deisseroth, but is also available from Addgene (Plasmid 35507).
Terms and licenses: Academic/Nonprofit Terms; Industry Terms: Not Available to Industry
How to cite: pOTTC469 - pAAV EF1a DIO eNpHR3.0-iRFP was a gift from Brandon Harvey (Addgene plasmid # 47631 ; http://n2t.net/addgene:47631 ; RRID:Addgene_47631)
