[The description below was written by a language model from this plasmid's Addgene catalogue record and pLannotate feature annotations shown in this document.]
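Description:
pOTTC469 - pAAV EF1a DIO eNpHR3.0-iRFP is a 7.6 kb AAV transfer plasmid for Cre-dependent mammalian expression of an inhibitory optogenetic pump fused to a near-infrared reporter. It is built on the pAAV EF1a DIO backbone. In bacteria it replicates from a high-copy ColE1/pUC-type origin and is selected with ampicillin through the β-lactamase gene. An M13/f1-type phage origin is also annotated. Two AAV2 inverted terminal repeats flank the expression cassette and allow it to be replicated and packaged into recombinant AAV particles when rep, cap and helper functions are supplied in trans.

Between the ITRs, the human EF-1α promoter with its intron A drives transcription toward a double-floxed inverted open reading frame. The coding sequence lies in the antisense orientation. It consists of the Natronomonas pharaonis halorhodopsin, a light-driven chloride pump, followed by a short fragment of the Kir2.1 (KCNJ2) potassium channel, which in eNpHR3.0 serves as a membrane trafficking signal, and then by a C-terminal iRFP713, a biliverdin-dependent near-infrared fluorescent protein. Pairs of mutually incompatible lox2272 and loxP sites in opposing orientation bracket this fusion. Cre recombinase therefore inverts the cassette and then excises one site of each pair, locking the ORF in the sense orientation so that it is expressed only in Cre-positive cells. A WPRE and the human growth hormone polyadenylation signal downstream enhance transcript stability and processing. The depositor also inserted a single base near the lox2272/NheI junction to eliminate a spurious start codon in the 5′ UTR.

The construct is intended for producing AAV for light-driven silencing of genetically defined neurons. The iRFP tag marks expressing cells in a spectral channel separate from those of the common visible fluorescent proteins.
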