Features (pLannotate 1.2.2; 27 found; start..end, strand, type, name):
      1..141     -  repeat_region  AAV2 ITR: inverted terminal repeat of adeno-associated virus serotype 2 inverted
    169..235     +  CDS            small t antigen (fragment): SV40 (simian virus 40) small t antigen
    261..472     +  promoter       EF-1α core promoter: core promoter for human elongation factor EF-1α
    473..581     +  intron         EF-1α intron A (fragment): intron upstream of the start codon of human EF-1α
   1207..1410    +  intron         EF-1α intron A: truncated intron upstream of the start codon of human EF-1α
   1426..1443    +  misc_feature   MCS (fragment): pUC18/19 multiple cloning site
   1450..1483    +  protein_bind   lox2272: Cre-mediated recombination occurs in the 8-bp core sequence (GGATACTT). lox2272 sites are compatible with each other, but incompatible with loxP or loxN sites (Lee and Saito, 1988). Cre recombinase
   1484..1533    -  intron         β-globin intron (fragment): internally truncated intron from human β-globin
   1534..1567    +  protein_bind   loxP: Cre-mediated recombination occurs in the 8-bp core sequence (GCATACAT). Cre recombinase
   1576..1595    -  misc_feature   MCS (fragment): pBluescript multiple cloning site
   1632..2579    -  CDS            iRFP713: iRFP713 is a basic (constitutively fluorescent) near ir fluorescent protein published in 2011, derived from Rhodopseudomonas palustris. It has low acid sensitivity. It requires the cofactor biliverdin for fluorescence.
   2589..2648    -  CDS            KCNJ2 (fragment): KCNJ2_HUMAN - Also known as IRK1. Experimental evidence at protein level: Swiss-Prot protein existence level 1. Probably participates in establishing action potential waveform and excitability of neuronal and muscle tissues. Inward rectifier potassium channels are characterized by a greater tendency to allow potassium to flow into the cell rather than out of it. Their voltage dependence is regulated by the concentration of extracellular potassium; as external potassium is raised, the voltage range of the channel opening shifts to more positive voltages. The inward rectification is mainly due t
   2658..3530    -  CDS            hop: BACH_NATPH - Experimental evidence at protein level: Swiss-Prot protein existence level 1. Light-driven anion pump. Binding affinity for the anions is in the order, bromide > chloride > nitrate > azide > bromate and binding is pH dependent. From Natronomonas pharaonis (Natronobacterium pharaonis).
   3578..3611    -  protein_bind   lox2272: Cre-mediated recombination occurs in the 8-bp core sequence (GGATACTT). lox2272 sites are compatible with each other, but incompatible with loxP or loxN sites (Lee and Saito, 1988). Cre recombinase
   3612..3661    -  intron         β-globin intron (fragment): internally truncated intron from human β-globin
   3662..3695    -  protein_bind   loxP: Cre-mediated recombination occurs in the 8-bp core sequence (GCATACAT). Cre recombinase
   3696..3720    +  misc_feature   MCS (fragment): pBluescript multiple cloning site
   3720..4308    +  misc_feature   WPRE: woodchuck hepatitis virus posttranscriptional regulatory element
   4340..4816    +  polyA_signal   hGH poly(A) signal: human growth hormone polyadenylation signal
   4856..4996    +  repeat_region  AAV2 ITR: inverted terminal repeat of adeno-associated virus serotype 2 inverted
   5001..5052    -  misc_feature   bom (fragment): basis of mobility region from pBR322
   5071..5451    +  rep_origin     M13 ori (sequence partly withheld): M13 bacteriophage origin of replication; arrow indicates direction of (+) strand synthesis
   5527..5576    -  misc_feature   bom (fragment): basis of mobility region from pBR322
   5678..5713    -  CDS            rop (fragment): Rop protein, which maintains plasmids at low copy number; rop
   5808..5912    +  promoter       AmpR promoter: bla
   5913..6773    +  CDS            AmpR: β-lactamase; bla; confers resistance to ampicillin, carbenicillin, and related antibiotics
   6944..7532    +  rep_origin     ori: high-copy-number ColE1/pMB1/pBR322/pUC origin of replication
>Addgene plasmid #47631 | pOTTC469 - pAAV EF1a DIO eNpHR3.0-iRFP | depositor full sequence | sequence record 67998 | pOTTC469 - pAAV EF1a DIO eNpHR3.0-iRFP sequence 7593 bps
CCTGCAGGCAGCTGCGCGCTCGCTCGCTCACTGAGGCCGCCCGGGCAAAGCCCGGGCGTCGGGCGACCTT
TGGTCGCCCGGCCTCAGTGAGCGAGCGAGCGCGCAGAGAGGGAGTGGCCAACTCCATCACTAGGGGTTCC
TGCGGCCGCACGCGTAAGCTTTGCAAAGATGGATAAAGTTTTAAACAGAGAGGAATCTTTGCAGCTAATG
GACCTTCTAGGTCTTGAAAGGAGTGGGAATTGGCTCCGGTGCCCGTCAGTGGGCAGAGCGCACATCGCCC
ACAGTCCCCGAGAAGTTGGGGGGAGGGGTCGGCAATTGAACCGGTGCCTAGAGAAGGTGGCGCGGGGTAA
ACTGGGAAAGTGATGTCGTGTACTGGCTCCGCCTTTTTCCCGAGGGTGGGGGAGAACCGTATATAAGTGC
AGTAGTCGCCGTGAACGTTCTTTTTCGCAACGGGTTTGCCGCCAGAACACAGGTAAGTGCCGTGTGTGGT
TCCCGCGGGCCTGGCCTCTTTACGGGTTATGGCCCTTGCGTGCCTTGAATTACTTCCACTGGCTGCAGTA
CGTGATTCTTGATCCCGAGCTTCGGGTTGGAAGTGGGTGGGAGAGTTCGAGGCCTTGCGCTTAAGGAGCC
CCTTCGCCTCGTGCTTGAGTTGAGGCCTGGCCTGGGCGCTGGGGCCGCCGCGTGCGAATCTGGTGGCACC
TTCGCGCCTGTCTCGCTGCTTTCGATAAGTCTCTAGCCATTTAAAATTTTTGATGACCTGCTGCGACGCT
TTTTTTCTGGCAAGATAGTCTTGTAAATGCGGGCCAAGATCTGCACACTGGTATTTCGGTTTTTGGGGCC
GCGGGCGGCGACGGGGCCCGTGCGTCCCAGCGCACATGTTCGGCGAGGCGGGGCCTGCGAGCGCGGCCAC
CGAGAATCGGACGGGGGTAGTCTCAAGCTGGCCGGCCTGCTCTGGTGCCTGGCCTCGCGCCGCCGTGTAT
CGCCCCGCCCTGGGCGGCAAGGCTGGCCCGGTCGGCACCAGTTGCGTGAGCGGAAAGATGGCCGCTTCCC
GGCCCTGCTGCAGGGAGCTCAAAATGGAGGACGCGGCGCTCGGGAGAGCGGGCGGGTGAGTCACCCACAC
AAAGGAAAAGGGCCTTTCCGTCCTCAGCCGTCGCTTCATGTGACTCCACGGAGTACCGGGCGCCGTCCAG
GCACCTCGATTAGTTCTCGAGCTTTTGGAGTACGTCGTCTTTAGGTTGGGGGGAGGGGTTTTATGCGATG
GAGTTTCCCCACACTGAGTGGGTGGAGACTGAAGTTAGGCCAGCTTGGCACTTGATGTAATTCTCCTTGG
AATTTGCCCTTTTTGAGTTTGGATCTTGGTTCATTCTCAAGCCTCAGACAGTGGTTCAAAGTTTTTTTCT
TCCATTTCAGGTGTCGTGAGGTACCGGATCCTCTAGAGTCGACTCCGGAATAACTTCGTATAGGATACTT
TATACGAAGTTATGCAGAATGGTAGCTGGATTGTAGCTGCTATTAGCAATATGAAACCTCTTAATAACTT
CGTATAGCATACATTATACGAAGTTATGGCGCGCCATAAGCTTGATATCGAATTCTCATTACACCTCGTT
CTCGTAGCAGAACTTGTACAGCTCTTCCATCACGCCGATCTGCCAGGCCAGAACCTGGGCGACTAGCTCG
CAGGCTTGGCGGCCATCGAGATCGACGTAGTACGGCGTTCGGTGATGGCAAACGATCAATCCCCACAGTC
GCTCGCCGCGCAAAATCGAGATCGACATCGTGCCGTGCATGCCTATGTTGCGCATGAATTCCAGATGGAC
GGGCGAGACGCTGCGCAGGATGGCGAAGCTAAGATCAATCGGCCGCCCGGTGACCGGATTGAGGTCTGGG
GTGACCGGCACCGGCCGATAATTGATATCGGGAATGATCCGTACCGGGTTGATGGTATAGAGCCGACGGG
CCTGCGCCGGCACGGTTGAGGCAGGATAGTGCAGGCCTAGTTTTGACTCGACCTCGGCGCACCGATCCTC
TGCGATCACTTCGCCGCTGAAGTCGGAGGCGAAGCGATAGATCATCACCCGATCGAAGCCGGTAATCTTC
CGCACCTCTTGCGCCGCGGCGGCGCAGGCGCTTTCCAAGGTTTCGGCGGCCTGCAGGCGGCGGATGGCGC
TGTTGGTGCGGCGGAAGAACGCCTGCGGCTCGGCGACGTCCCGCTGGGGAGGCTCGAGCTCGAGGAAGAT
GAGCTGATCATGGCGATGCCAGGAGCCGATGAAGCCTGCGTCCTTTCGCATCGTGAAGCCGACAGTGATC
GGTGCTCCGACGGCCGCCCCGGGCTCGGCCAAGGCGATCGTCAGACGGTTGTGCGTCTCCGAGTCGAAGA
CATCGGCCGCAGAGCGGCCGATCAGGGCGCCGATCGCCAGTCCGGTGAGTTCGGGAAGGTTGTCGCTGCC
GGCAACGATCGTCATGTCGGCGGCGAGGGCGAGCAGCAGTCCATGCGGTTGGATGGCACCGGGGATATGG
ATCGGCTCATCGTCGCAGGTCAAGAGGTCAGGCTGCCTGGCGACGGATCCTTCAGCCATACTAGTCACCA
CGTTGATGTCGATCTGGTCCAGGGGGATGTACTCGCCCTCGCTGGTGATCCTGCTCTTGGCGGCCGCATC
ATCAGCCGGGGTCCCAGAAGCAGATGGAACATCCAAAATGCTGCCGGACACGACAGATTCGTTTGACGTC
AGATAGTTCAGGAGCAAGAATGCGAAAATGTACTTTGCCACGATATCCAGGAAAGAATATCCCCAGCTCG
TCACCCCAACGGGCAACACCGCGATACCCTCGACTCCAAGAGCCCACACAATTGGATACCCCAGCCACAT
CACTACTGTCAACAGCTTCAGGGTATTGAACATGTCAGCGGTTCCCGCGGCTTTGGCGTCCTGTGCCCAC
TCCACCAGCAGGATATACAAGACCACCAGAAAGCATGCACAACTGATAGCGTACCAGAACCATCTCATGA
GGTGGGAGGAGGTAGTCAGGGCCGCGGCAAGGCCAGTCACGCACATAGCGATATCGAAAGTGATAGCTGT
GAAGAGCTTTGTAGCATTGCTTCCGGCCAGGAGACCCAGAGCGAGGAGAATCATGGGCGTGGAAAGTGCC
CAGGTGAGATACCGTCCCCACATGGTGACTACACCATCTACCTCTTCTCCTCCCAGCATCACTGAGCTGC
CTTCTGCAAAATGGCCCGCTGGCATTTCAAGAACGGAAATTGTCAGGCCGCTCGCCAATCCAGTGTAGGA
GGCAATGCTGACGACAGGCACAAGGATGGTTGACACAGCAATAAGTTTTGCCCGTGGATCATCGAGTCCT
CGGGTCATAAAAACGAACAGCAGTATACTCAGTCCTGCAAGTGCGATGTTGATATAGAGACTGCTTGCAA
GCAAAGGGTCGTTCAGCACGAACTCGAACAACTCCCTTTGGGTAACCTCGGCTTGAAGGGCCACGGCACT
CTCGGTCACGGGAGGCAGGGTCTCTGTCATGGTGGCCTACCGGTACCCGGGGATCCGGTACCGCTCTAGA
GCTAGCGATAACTTCGTATAAAGTATCCTATACGAAGTTATTTGCCTTAACCCAGAAATTATCACTGTTA
TTCTTTAGAATGGTGCAAAGAATAACTTCGTATAATGTATGCTATACGAAGTTATGAATTCGATATCAAG
CTTATCGATAATCAACCTCTGGATTACAAAATTTGTGAAAGATTGACTGGTATTCTTAACTATGTTGCTC
CTTTTACGCTATGTGGATACGCTGCTTTAATGCCTTTGTATCATGCTATTGCTTCCCGTATGGCTTTCAT
TTTCTCCTCCTTGTATAAATCCTGGTTGCTGTCTCTTTATGAGGAGTTGTGGCCCGTTGTCAGGCAACGT
GGCGTGGTGTGCACTGTGTTTGCTGACGCAACCCCCACTGGTTGGGGCATTGCCACCACCTGTCAGCTCC
TTTCCGGGACTTTCGCTTTCCCCCTCCCTATTGCCACGGCGGAACTCATCGCCGCCTGCCTTGCCCGCTG
CTGGACAGGGGCTCGGCTGTTGGGCACTGACAATTCCGTGGTGTTGTCGGGGAAATCATCGTCCTTTCCT
TGGCTGCTCGCCTATGTTGCCACCTGGATTCTGCGCGGGACGTCCTTCTGCTACGTCCCTTCGGCCCTCA
ATCCAGCGGACCTTCCTTCCCGCGGCCTGCTGCCGGCTCTGCGGCCTCTTCCGCGTCTTCGCCTTCGCCC
TCAGACGAGTCGGATCTCCCTTTGGGCCGCCTCCCCGCATCGATACCGAGCGCTGCTCGAGAGATCTACG
GGTGGCATCCCTGTGACCCCTCCCCAGTGCCTCTCCTGGCCCTGGAAGTTGCCACTCCAGTGCCCACCAG
CCTTGTCCTAATAAAATTAAGTTGCATCATTTTGTCTGACTAGGTGTCCTTCTATAATATTATGGGGTGG
AGGGGGGTGGTATGGAGCAAGGGGCAAGTTGGGAAGACAACCTGTAGGGCCTGCGGGGTCTATTGGGAAC
CAAGCTGGAGTGCAGTGGCACAATCTTGGCTCACTGCAATCTCCGCCTCCTGGGTTCAAGCGATTCTCCT
GCCTCAGCCTCCCGAGTTGTTGGGATTCCAGGCATGCATGACCAGGCTCAGCTAATTTTTGTTTTTTTGG
TAGAGACGGGGTTTCACCATATTGGCCAGGCTGGTCTCCAACTCCTAATCTCAGGTGATCTACCCACCTT
GGCCTCCCAAATTGCTGGGATTACAGGCGTGAACCACTGCTCCCTTCCCTGTCCTTCTGATTTTGTAGGT
AACCACGTGCGGACCGAGCGGCCGCAGGAACCCCTAGTGATGGAGTTGGCCACTCCCTCTCTGCGCGCTC
GCTCGCTCACTGAGGCCGGGCGACCAAAGGTCGCCCGACGCCCGGGCTTTGCCCGGGCGGCCTCAGTGAG
CGAGCGAGCGCGCAGCTGCCTGCAGGGGCGCCTGATGCGGTATTTTCTCCTTACGCATCTGTGCGGTATT
TCACACCGCATA
[142 nt withheld, positions 5053-5194]
C
[141 nt withheld, positions 5196-5336]
CCTTTGACGTTGGAGTCCACGTTCTTT
[37 nt withheld, positions 5364-5400]
ACCCTATCTCGGGCTATTCTTTTGATTTATAAGGGATTTTGCCGATTTCGGCCTATTGGTTAAAAAATGA
GCTGATTTAACAAAAATTTAACGCGAATTTTAACAAAATATTAACGTTTACAATTTTATGGTGCACTCTC
AGTACAATCTGCTCTGATGCCGCATAGTTAAGCCAGCCCCGACACCCGCCAACACCCGCTGACGCGCCCT
GACGGGCTTGTCTGCTCCCGGCATCCGCTTACAGACAAGCTGTGACCGTCTCCGGGAGCTGCATGTGTCA
GAGGTTTTCACCGTCATCACCGAAACGCGCGAGACGAAAGGGCCTCGTGATACGCCTATTTTTATAGGTT
AATGTCATGATAATAATGGTTTCTTAGACGTCAGGTGGCACTTTTCGGGGAAATGTGCGCGGAACCCCTA
TTTGTTTATTTTTCTAAATACATTCAAATATGTATCCGCTCATGAGACAATAACCCTGATAAATGCTTCA
ATAATATTGAAAAAGGAAGAGTATGAGTATTCAACATTTCCGTGTCGCCCTTATTCCCTTTTTTGCGGCA
TTTTGCCTTCCTGTTTTTGCTCACCCAGAAACGCTGGTGAAAGTAAAAGATGCTGAAGATCAGTTGGGTG
CACGAGTGGGTTACATCGAACTGGATCTCAACAGCGGTAAGATCCTTGAGAGTTTTCGCCCCGAAGAACG
TTTTCCAATGATGAGCACTTTTAAAGTTCTGCTATGTGGCGCGGTATTATCCCGTATTGACGCCGGGCAA
GAGCAACTCGGTCGCCGCATACACTATTCTCAGAATGACTTGGTTGAGTACTCACCAGTCACAGAAAAGC
ATCTTACGGATGGCATGACAGTAAGAGAATTATGCAGTGCTGCCATAACCATGAGTGATAACACTGCGGC
CAACTTACTTCTGACAACGATCGGAGGACCGAAGGAGCTAACCGCTTTTTTGCACAACATGGGGGATCAT
GTAACTCGCCTTGATCGTTGGGAACCGGAGCTGAATGAAGCCATACCAAACGACGAGCGTGACACCACGA
TGCCTGTAGCAATGGCAACAACGTTGCGCAAACTATTAACTGGCGAACTACTTACTCTAGCTTCCCGGCA
ACAATTAATAGACTGGATGGAGGCGGATAAAGTTGCAGGACCACTTCTGCGCTCGGCCCTTCCGGCTGGC
TGGTTTATTGCTGATAAATCTGGAGCCGGTGAGCGTGGGTCTCGCGGTATCATTGCAGCACTGGGGCCAG
ATGGTAAGCCCTCCCGTATCGTAGTTATCTACACGACGGGGAGTCAGGCAACTATGGATGAACGAAATAG
ACAGATCGCTGAGATAGGTGCCTCACTGATTAAGCATTGGTAACTGTCAGACCAAGTTTACTCATATATA
CTTTAGATTGATTTAAAACTTCATTTTTAATTTAAAAGGATCTAGGTGAAGATCCTTTTTGATAATCTCA
TGACCAAAATCCCTTAACGTGAGTTTTCGTTCCACTGAGCGTCAGACCCCGTAGAAAAGATCAAAGGATC
TTCTTGAGATCCTTTTTTTCTGCGCGTAATCTGCTGCTTGCAAACAAAAAAACCACCGCTACCAGCGGTG
GTTTGTTTGCCGGATCAAGAGCTACCAACTCTTTTTCCGAAGGTAACTGGCTTCAGCAGAGCGCAGATAC
CAAATACTGTCCTTCTAGTGTAGCCGTAGTTAGGCCACCACTTCAAGAACTCTGTAGCACCGCCTACATA
CCTCGCTCTGCTAATCCTGTTACCAGTGGCTGCTGCCAGTGGCGATAAGTCGTGTCTTACCGGGTTGGAC
TCAAGACGATAGTTACCGGATAAGGCGCAGCGGTCGGGCTGAACGGGGGGTTCGTGCACACAGCCCAGCT
TGGAGCGAACGACCTACACCGAACTGAGATACCTACAGCGTGAGCTATGAGAAAGCGCCACGCTTCCCGA
AGGGAGAAAGGCGGACAGGTATCCGGTAAGCGGCAGGGTCGGAACAGGAGAGCGCACGAGGGAGCTTCCA
GGGGGAAACGCCTGGTATCTTTATAGTCCTGTCGGGTTTCGCCACCTCTGACTTGAGCGTCGATTTTTGT
GATGCTCGTCAGGGGGGCGGAGCCTATGGAAAAACGCCAGCAACGCGGCCTTTTTACGGTTCCTGGCCTT
TTGCTGGCCTTTTGCTCACATGT
