>Addgene plasmid #47631 | pOTTC469 - pAAV EF1a DIO eNpHR3.0-iRFP | addgene partial sequence | sequence record 70715 | WPRE-R 5'-CATAGCGTAAAAGGAGCAACA-3'
CAGTCAATCTTTCACAAATTTTGTAATCCAGAGGTTGATTATCGATAAGCTTGATATCGAATTCATAACT
TCGTATAGCATACATTATACGAAGTTATTCTTTGCACCATTCTAAAGAATAACAGTGATAATTTCTGGGT
TAAGGCAAATAACTTCGTATAGGATACTTTATACGAAGTTATCGCTAGCTCTAGAGCGGTACCGGATCCC
CGGGTACCGGTAGGCCACCATGACAGAGACCCTGCCTCCCGTGACCGAGAGTGCCGTGGCCCTTCAAGCC
GAGGTTACCCAAAGGGAGTTGTTCGAGTTCGTGCTGAACGACCCTTTGCTTGCAAGCAGTCTCTATATCA
ACATCGCACTTGCAGGACTGAGTATACTGCTGTTCGTTTTTATGACCCGAGGACTCGATGATCCACGGGC
AAAACTTATTGCTGTGTCAACCATCCTTGTGCCTGTCGTCAGCATTGCCTCCTACACTGGATTGGCGAGC
GGCCTGACAATTTCCGTTCTTGAAATGCCAGCGGGCCATTTTGCAGAAGGCAGCTCAGTGATGCTGGGAG
GAGAAGAGGTAGATGGTGTAGTCACCATGTGGGGACGGTATCTCACCTGGGCACTTTCCACGCCCATGAT
TCTCCTCGCTCTGGGTCTCCTGGCCGGAAGCAATGCTACAAAGCTCTTCACAGCTATCACTTTCGATATC
GCTATGTGCGTGACTGGCCTTGCCGCGGCCCTGACTACCTCCTCCCACCTCATGAGATGGTTCTGGTACG
CTATCAGTTGTGCATGCTTTCTGGTGGTCTTGTATATCCTGCTGGTGGAGTGGGCACAGGACGCCAAAGC
CGCGGGAACCGCTGACATGTTCAATACCCTGAAGCTGTTGACAGTAGTGATGTGGCTGGGGTATCCAATT
GTGTGGGCTCTTGGAGTCGAGGGTATCGCGGTGTTGCCCGTTGGGGTGACGAGCTGGGGATATTCTTTCC
TGGATATCGTGGCAAAGTACATTTTCGCATTCTTGCTCCTGAACTATCTGACGTCAAACGAATCTGTCGT
GTCCGGCAGCATTTTGG
