>Addgene plasmid #47631 | pOTTC469 - pAAV EF1a DIO eNpHR3.0-iRFP | addgene partial sequence | sequence record 70719 | EF1a-F 5'-TCAAGCCTCAGACAGTGGTTC-3'
CATTTCAGGTGTCGTGAGGTACCGGATCCTCTAGAGTCGACTCCGGAATAACTTCGTATAGGATACTTTA
TACGAAGTTATGCAGAATGGTAGCTGGATTGTAGCTGCTATTAGCAATATGAAACCTCTTAATAACTTCG
TATAGCATACATTATACGAAGTTATGGCGCGCCATAAGCTTGATATCGAATTCTCATTACACCTCGTTCT
CGTAGCAGAACTTGTACAGCTCTTCCATCACGCCGATCTGCCAGGCCAGAACCTGGGCGACTAGCTCGCA
GGCTTGGCGGCCATCGAGATCGACGTAGTACGGCGTTCGGTGATGGCAAACGATCAATCCCCACAGTCGC
TCGCCGCGCAAAATCGAGATCGACATCGTGCCGTGCATGCCTATGTTGCGCATGAATTCCAGATGGACGG
GCGAGACGCTGCGCAGGATGGCGAAGCTAAGATCAATCGGCCGCCCGGTGACCGGATTGAGGTCTGGGGT
GACCGGCACCGGCCGATAATTGATATCGGGAATGATCCGTACCGGGTTGATGGTATAGAGCCGACGGGCC
TGCGCCGGCACGGTTGAGGCAGGATAGTGCAGGCCTAGTTTTGACTCGACCTCGGCGCACCGATCCTCTG
CGATCACTTCGCCGCTGAAGTCGGAGGCGAAGCGATAGATCATCACCCGATCGAAGCCGGTAATCTTCCG
CACCTCTTGCGCCGCGGCGGCGCAGGCGCTTTCCAAGGTTTCGGCGGCCTGCAGGCGGCGGATGGCGCTG
TTGGTGCGGCGGAAGAACGCCTGCGGCTCGGCGACGTCCCGCTGGGGAGGCTCGAGCTCGAGGAAGATGA
GCTGATCATGGCGATGCCAGGAGCCGATGAAGCCTGCGTCCTTTCGCATCGTGAAGCCGACAGTGATCGG
TGCTCCGACGGCCGCCCCGGGCTCGGCCAAGGCGATCGTCAGACGGTTGTGCGTCTCCGAGTCGAAGACA
TCGGCCGCAGAGCGGCCGATCAGGGCGCCGATCGCCAGTCCGGTGAGTTCGGGAAGGTTGTCGCTGCCGG
CAACGATCGTCATGTCG
