>Addgene plasmid #47631 | pOTTC469 - pAAV EF1a DIO eNpHR3.0-iRFP | addgene partial sequence | sequence record 70723 | iRFP-R 5'-gatatggatcggctcatcgt-3'
GGCTGCCTGGCGACGGATCCTTCAGCCATACTAGTCACCACGTTGATGTCGATCTGGTCCAGGGGGATGT
ACTCGCCCTCGCTGGTGATCCTGCTCTTGGCGGCCGCATCATCAGCCGGGGTCCCAGAAGCAGATGGAAC
ATCCAAAATGCTGCCGGACACGACAGATTCGTTTGACGTCAGATAGTTCAGGAGCAAGAATGCGAAAATG
TACTTTGCCACGATATCCAGGAAAGAATATCCCCAGCTCGTCACCCCAACGGGCAACACCGCGATACCCT
CGACTCCAAGAGCCCACACAATTGGATACCCCAGCCACATCACTACTGTCAACAGCTTCAGGGTATTGAA
CATGTCAGCGGTTCCCGCGGCTTTGGCGTCCTGTGCCCACTCCACCAGCAGGATATACAAGACCACCAGA
AAGCATGCACAACTGATAGCGTACCAGAACCATCTCATGAGGTGGGAGGAGGTAGTCAGGGCCGCGGCAA
GGCCAGTCACGCACATAGCGATATCGAAAGTGATAGCTGTGAAGAGCTTTGTAGCATTGCTTCCGGCCAG
GAGACCCAGAGCGAGGAGAATCATGGGCGTGGAAAGTGCCCAGGTGAGATACCGTCCCCACATGGTGACT
ACACCATCTACCTCTTCTCCTCCCAGCATCACTGAGCTGCCTTCTGCAAAATGGCCCGCTGGCATTTCAA
GAACGGAAATTGTCAGGCCGCTCGCCAATCCAGTGTAGGAGGCAATGCTGACGACAGGCACAAGGATGGT
TGACACAGCAATAAGTTTTGCCCGTGGATCATCGAGTCCTCGGGTCATAAAAACGAACAGCAGTATACTC
AGTCCTGCAAGTGCGATGTTGATATAGAGACTGCTTGCAAGCAAAGGGTCGTTCAGCACGAACTCGAACA
ACTCCCTTTGGGTAACCTCGGCTTGAAGGGCCACGGCACTCTCGGTCACGGGAGGCAGGGTCTCTGTCAT
GGTGGCCTACCGGTACCCGGGGATCCGGTACCGCTCTAGAGCTAGCGATAACTTCGTATAAAGTATCCTA
TACGAAGTTATTTGCCTTAACCC
